Addgene plasmid #45587: pQuantA-bsr-kana
Purpose: (Empty Backbone)
Depositing lab: Andrzej Dziembowski. Depositing organization: Polish Academy of Sciences, Institute of Biochemistry and Biophysics. Publication: A new strategy for gene targeting and functional proteomics using the DT40 cell line. Orlowska KP, Klosowska K, Szczesny RJ, Cysewski D, Krawczyk PS, Dziembowski A. Nucleic Acids Res. 2013 Sep;41(17):e167. doi: 10.1093/nar/gkt650. Epub 2013 Jul 27. PubMed 23892402.
Backbone
  Vector backbone: pET28
  Backbone manufacturer: Novagen
  Vector type: Cre/Lox ; DT40 cell line targeting
  Selectable markers: Blasticidin
  Tag / fusion protein: Quant-A tag (C terminal on backbone)
Growth in bacteria
  Bacterial resistance: Kanamycin, 50 μg/mL
  Growth temperature: 37°C
  Growth strain: DH5alpha
  Copy number: High Copy
Gene/Insert
  Cloning method: Ligation Independent Cloning
  Sequencing primers: 5′ GGGACTTTCCACACCTGG; 3′ GGGTTTTGTTTCATCACAGGG
Terms and licenses: Academic/Nonprofit Terms; Industry Terms: Not Available to Industry
How to cite: pQuantA-bsr-kana was a gift from Andrzej Dziembowski (Addgene plasmid # 45587 ; http://n2t.net/addgene:45587 ; RRID:Addgene_45587)
