[The description below was written by a language model from this plasmid's Addgene catalogue record and pLannotate feature annotations shown in this document.]
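Description:
pQuantA-bsr-kana is an empty gene-targeting backbone for the chicken DT40 B-cell line, catalogued as derived from pET28 and intended for C-terminal tagging of endogenous genes by homologous recombination. In E. coli it is a high-copy plasmid carrying a ColE1/pUC-type origin and a kanamycin resistance gene (aph(3')-Ia). No insert is present. Locus-specific sequences, presumably homology arms, are meant to be added by ligation-independent cloning, although the record does not show where the cloning sites lie.

The payload has two parts. The first is the Quant-A tag, listed as a C-terminal fusion supplied by the backbone. The feature table identifies two tandem IgG-binding units of Staphylococcus aureus protein A in this region, which would allow affinity capture of the tagged protein on IgG; any further components of the tag are not annotated. The second is a vertebrate selection cassette on the opposite strand, in which an SV40 enhancer/early promoter fragment drives the Bacillus cereus bsr gene for blasticidin S resistance. It is followed by SV40 small t intron and large T remnants and the SV40 polyadenylation signal, along with a short ble fragment that appears to be a cloning relic.

The mutant sites lox71 and lox66 lie in the same orientation, one just after the tag and one just beyond the SV40 promoter. On the circular map the segment between them that holds bsr also holds the origin and KanR. Cre should therefore excise the marker after integration, leaving a poorly recombinogenic double-mutant lox site and allowing the marker to be reused. The associated publication concerns gene targeting and functional proteomics in DT40 cells.
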