Features (pLannotate 1.2.2; 18 found; start..end, strand, type, name):
     97..270     +  CDS            ProtA: IgG-binding unit of Staphylococcus aureus protein A
    274..444     +  CDS            ProtA: IgG-binding unit of Staphylococcus aureus protein A
    492..525     +  protein_bind   lox71: Left element (LE) mutant of loxP (Araki et al., 2010). Cre-mediated recombination occurs in the 8-bp core sequence (GCATACAT). Cre recombinase
   1331..1919    -  rep_origin     ori: high-copy-number ColE1/pMB1/pBR322/pUC origin of replication
   2041..2856    +  CDS            KanR: aminoglycoside phosphotransferase; aph(3')-Ia; confers resistance to kanamycin in bacteria or G418 (Geneticin®) in eukaryotes
   2873..2891    -  promoter       AmpR promoter (fragment): bla
   2901..2925    +  promoter       lac promoter (fragment): promoter for the E. coli lac operon
   2933..2949    +  protein_bind   lac operator: The lac repressor binds to the lac operator to inhibit transcription in E. coli. This inhibition can be relieved by adding lactose or isopropyl-β-D-thiogalactopyranoside (IPTG). lac repressor encoded by lacI
   3016..3137    -  polyA_signal   SV40 poly(A) signal: SV40 polyadenylation signal
   3160..3243    -  CDS            large T antigen (fragment): large T antigen from SV40 (simian virus 40)
   3562..3582    -  CDS            SV40 NLS: nuclear localization signal of SV40 (simian virus 40) large T antigen
   3712..3777    -  intron         small t intron: SV40 (simian virus 40) small t antigen intron
   3779..3853    -  CDS            small t antigen (fragment): SV40 (simian virus 40) small t antigen
   3856..3993    -  CDS            ble (fragment): BLE_KLEPN - Experimental evidence at protein level: Swiss-Prot protein existence level 1. Binding protein with a strong affinity to the bleomycin family of antibiotics. Binds to CL990; an antimitotic-antibiotic compound. From Klebsiella pneumoniae.
   4025..4444    -  CDS            bsr: BSR_BACCE - Experimental evidence at protein level: Swiss-Prot protein existence level 1. Catalyzes the deamination of the cytosine moiety of the antibiotics blasticidin S, cytomycin and acetylblasticidin S. From Bacillus cereus.
   4497..4517    +  misc_feature   MCS (fragment): pUC18/19 multiple cloning site
   4523..4816    -  promoter       SV40 promoter (fragment): SV40 enhancer and early promoter
   4819..4852    +  protein_bind   lox66: Right element (RE) mutant of loxP (Araki et al., 2010). Cre-mediated recombination occurs in the 8-bp core sequence (GCATACAT). Cre recombinase
>Addgene plasmid #45587 | pQuantA-bsr-kana | depositor full sequence | sequence record 64405 | pQuantA-bsr-kana sequence 4861 bps
AAGCTTGCCGCCGATATCACCAGCCTGTACAAGGGCGAGAATTTGTATTTTCAGGGTGAGCTCAAAACCG
CGGCTCTTGCGCAACACGATGAAGCCGTGGACAACAAATTCAACAAAGAACAACAAAACGCGTTCTATGA
GATCTTACATTTACCTAACTTAAACGAAGAACAACGAAACGCCTTCATCCAAAGTTTAAAAGATGACCCA
AGCCAAAGCGCTAACCTTTTAGCGGAAGCTAAAAAGCTAAATGATGCTCAGGCGCCGAAAGTAGACAACA
AATTCAACAAAGAACAACAAAACGCGTTCTATGAGATCTTACATTTACCTAACTTAAACGAAGAACAACG
AAACGCCTTCATCCAAAGTTTAAAAGATGACCCAAGCCAAAGCGCTAACCTTTTAGCAGAAGCTAAAAAG
CTAAATGGTGCTCAGGCGCCGAAAGTAGACGCGAATTCCGCGGGGAAGTCAACCTGAACTAGTGGATCCC
CTACCGTTCGTATAGCATACATTATACGAAGTTATTGATCAACCGGACTGTTACCAACACCCACACCCCT
GTGATGAAACAAAACCCATAAATGCGCATAAAACAAGACGAGATTGGCATGGCTTTATTTGTTTTTTCTT
TTGGCGCTTGACTCAGGATTAAAAAACTGGAATGGTGAAGGTGTCAGCAGCAGTCTTAAAATGAAACATG
TTGGAGCGAACGCCCCCAAAGTTCTACAATGCATCTGAGGACTTTGATTGTACATTTGTTTCTTTTTTAA
TAGTCATTCCAAATATTGTTATAATGCATTGTTACAGGAAGTTACTCGCCTCTGTGAAGGCAACAGCCCA
GCTGGGAGGAGCCGGTACCAATTACTGGTGTTAGATGATAATTGCTTGTCTGTAAATTATGTAACCCAAC
AAGTGTCTTTTTGTATCTTCCGCCTTAAAAACAAAACACACTTGATCCTTTTTGGTTTGTCAAGCAAGCG
GGCTGTGTTCCCCAGTGATAGATGTGAATGAAGGCTTTACAGTCCCCCACAGTCTAGGAGTAAAGTGCCA
GTATGTGGGGGAGGGAGGGGCTACCTGTACACTGACTTAAGACCAGTTCAAATAAAAGTGCACACAATAG
AGGCTTGACTGGTGTTCCCAGGGGGCGCTCTTCCGCTTCCTCGCTCACTGACTCGCTGCGCTCGGTCGTT
CGGCTGCGGCGAGCGGTATCAGCTCACTCAAAGGCGGTAATACGGTTATCCACAGAATCAGGGGATAACG
CAGGAAAGAACATGTGAGCAAAAGGCCAGCAAAAGGCCAGGAACCGTAAAAAGGCCGCGTTGCTGGCGTT
TTTCCATAGGCTCCGCCCCCCTGACGAGCATCACAAAAATCGACGCTCAAGTCAGAGGTGGCGAAACCCG
ACAGGACTATAAAGATACCAGGCGTTTCCCCCTGGAAGCTCCCTCGTGCGCTCTCCTGTTCCGACCCTGC
CGCTTACCGGATACCTGTCCGCCTTTCTCCCTTCGGGAAGCGTGGCGCTTTCTCATAGCTCACGCTGTAG
GTATCTCAGTTCGGTGTAGGTCGTTCGCTCCAAGCTGGGCTGTGTGCACGAACCCCCCGTTCAGCCCGAC
CGCTGCGCCTTATCCGGTAACTATCGTCTTGAGTCCAACCCGGTAAGACACGACTTATCGCCACTGGCAG
CAGCCACTGGTAACAGGATTAGCAGAGCGAGGTATGTAGGCGGTGCTACAGAGTTCTTGAAGTGGTGGCC
TAACTACGGCTACACTAGAAGGACAGTATTTGGTATCTGCGCTCTGCTGAAGCCAGTTACCTTCGGAAAA
AGAGTTGGTAGCTCTTGATCCGGCAAACAAACCACCGCTGGTAGCGGTGGTTTTTTTGTTTGCAAGCAGC
AGATTACGCGCAGAAAAAAAGGATCTCAAGAAGATCCTTTGATCTTTTCTACGGGGTCTGACGCTCAGTG
GAACGAAAACTCACGTTAAGGGATTTTGGTCATGAACAATAAAACTGTCTGCTTACATAAACAGTAATAC
AAGGGGTGTTATGAGCCATATTCAACGGGAAACGTCTTGCTCTAGGCCGCGATTAAATTCCAACATGGAT
GCTGATTTATATGGGTATAAATGGGCTCGCGATAATGTCGGGCAATCAGGTGCGACAATCTATCGATTGT
ATGGGAAGCCCGATGCGCCAGAGTTGTTTCTGAAACATGGCAAAGGTAGCGTTGCCAATGATGTTACAGA
TGAGATGGTCAGACTAAACTGGCTGACGGAATTTATGCCTCTTCCGACCATCAAGCATTTTATCCGTACT
CCTGATGATGCATGGTTACTCACCACTGCGATCCCCGGGAAAACAGCATTCCAGGTATTAGAAGAATATC
CTGATTCAGGTGAAAATATTGTTGATGCGCTGGCAGTGTTCCTGCGCCGGTTGCATTCGATTCCTGTTTG
TAATTGTCCTTTTAACAGCGATCGCGTATTTCGTCTCGCTCAGGCGCAATCACGAATGAATAACGGTTTG
GTTGATGCGAGTGATTTTGATGACGAGCGTAATGGCTGGCCTGTTGAACAAGTCTGGAAAGAAATGCATA
AACTTTTGCCATTCTCACCGGATTCAGTCGTCACTCATGGTGATTTCTCACTTGATAACCTTATTTTTGA
CGAGGGGAAATTAATAGGTTGTATTGATGTTGGACGAGTCGGAATCGCAGACCGATACCAGGATCTTGCC
ATCCTATGGAACTGCCTCGGTGAGTTTTCTCCTTCATTACAGAAACGGCTTTTTCAAAAATATGGTATTG
ATAATCCTGATATGAATAAATTGCAGTTTCATTTGATGCTCGATGAGTTTTTCTAAGAATTAATTCATGA
GGCTCTTCCTTTTTCAATATTCAGGCTTACCTTTATGCTTCCGGCTCGTATGTTGTGTGGAATTGTGAGC
GGATAACAATTTCACACAGGAAACAGCTATGACCATGATTACGCCAAGCTCTAGCTAGAGGTCGACCAGA
CATGATAAGATACATTGATGAGTTTGGACAAACCACAACTAGAATGCAGTGAAAAAAATGCTTTATTTGT
GAAATTTGTGATGCTATTGCTTTATTTGTAACCATTATAAGCTGCAATAAACAAGTTAACAACAACAATT
GCATTCATTTTATGTTTCAGGTTCAGGGGGAGGTGTGGGAGGTTTTTTAAAGCAAGTAAAACCTCTACAA
ATGTGGTATGGCTGATTATGATCTCTAGTCAAGGCACTATACATCAAATATTCCTTATTAACCCCTTTAC
AAATTAAAAAGCTAAAGGTACACAATTTTTGAGCATAGTTATTAATAGCAGACACTCTATGCCTGTGTGG
AGTAAGAAAAAACAGTATGTTATGATTATAACTGTTATGCCTACTTATAAAGGTTACAGAATATTTTTCC
ATAATTTTCTTGTATAGCAGTGCAGCTTTTTCCTTTGTGGTGTAAATAGCAAAGCAAGCAAGAGTTCTAT
TACTAAACACAGCATGACTCAAAAAACTTAGCAATTCTGAAGGAAAGTCCTTGGGGTCTTCTACCTTTCT
CTTCTTTTTTGGAGGAGTAGAATGTTGAGAGTCAGCAGTAGCCTCATCATCACTAGATGGCATTTCTTCT
GAGCAAAACAGGTTTTCCTCATTAAAGGCATTCCACCACTGCTCCCATTCATCAGTTCCATAGGTTGGAA
TCTAAAATACACAAACAATTAGAATCAGTAGTTTAACACATTATACACTTAAAAATTTTATATTTACCTT
AGAGCTTTAAATCTCTGTAGGTAGTTTGTCCAATTATGTCACACCACAGAAGTAAGGTTCCTTCACAAAG
ATCCGGACCAAAGCGGCCATCGTGCCTCCCCACTCCTGCAGTTCGGGGGCATGGATGCGCGGATAGCCGC
TGCTGGTTTCCTGGATGCCGACGGATTTGCACTGCCGGTAGAACTCCGCGAGGTCGTCCAGCCTCAGGCA
GCAGCCAAGCTAGCTTGGTATGGTAAAACTTTTAATTTCGGGTATATTTGAGTGGAATGAGTTCTTCAAT
CGTAGTTTTGACTAACTTGCCATTCATTTCTATTAACACAAAACAATCTGGTGCATAGTCTGAAATCAAC
TCCCTACACATACCACAAGGACTTACCACTCGAATACTTCTATCTACTTCGTCAGAATAAGGGTGTCTAA
CAGCTACAATCGTGTCAAAATCCTTTTGTCCATTCGAAACTGCACTACCAATCGCAATGGCTTCTGCACA
AACAGTTACTCGTCCTATATACGCTTCAATATGTACTGCCGAAATGATTTCTCCTGTTTTCGTACGAATT
GCCGCTCCCACATGATGTTTATTATCCTCATAAAGCATTGTAATCTTCTCTGTCGCTACTTCTACTAATT
CTAGATCTTGTTGAGAAATGTTAAATGTTTTCATATATTCTTCTTCCTCCGATTTCTGCAAAAATGAATC
CACCGGTCGTGGCGGCCGACCTGCAGGCATGCAAGCTAGCTTTTTGCAAAAGCCTAGGCCTCCAAAAAAG
CCTCCCCACTACTTCTGGAATAGCTCAGAGGCAGAGGCGGCCTCGGCCTCTGCATAAATAAAAAAAATTA
GTCAGCCATGGGGCGGAGAATGGGCGGAACTGGGCGGAGTTAGGGGCGGGATGGGCGGAGTTAGGGGCGG
GACTATGGTTGCTGACTAATTGAGATGCATGCTTTGCATACTTCTGCCTGCTGGGGAGCCTGGGGACTTT
CCACACCTGGTTGCTAACTAATTGAGATGCATGCTTTGCATACTTCTGCCTGCTGGAAATAACTTCGTAT
AGCATACATTATACGAACGGTACTCGAGGGG
