>Addgene plasmid #45587 | pQuantA-bsr-kana | addgene partial sequence | sequence record 66578 | SV40pro_F
GAAGTAGTGGGGAGGCTTTTTTGGAGGCCTAGGCTTTTGCAAAAAGCTAGCTTGCATGCCTGCAGGTCGG
CCGCCACGACCGGTGGATTCATTTTTGCAGAAATCGGAGGAAGAAGAATATATGAAAACATTTAACATTT
CTCAACAAGATCTAGAATTAGTAGAAGTAGCGACAGAGAAGATTACAATGCTTTATGAGGATAATAAACA
TCATGTGGGAGCGGCAATTCGTACGAAAACAGGAGAAATCATTTCGGCAGTACATATTGAAGCGTATATA
GGACGAGTAACTGTTTGTGCAGAAGCCATTGCGATTGGTAGTGCAGTTTCGAATGGACAAAAGGATTTTG
ACACGATTGTAGCTGTTAGACACCCTTATTCTGACGAAGTAGATAGAAGTATTCGAGTGGTAAGTCCTTG
TGGTATGTGTAGGGAGTTGATTTCAGACTATGCACCAGATTGTTTTGTGTTAATAGAAATGAATGGCAAG
TTAGTCAAAACTACGATTGAAGAACTCATTCCACTCAAATATACCCGAAATTAAAAGTTTTACCATACCA
AGCTAGCTTGGCTGCTGCCTGAGGCTGGACGACCTCGCGGAGTTCTACCGGCAGTGCAAATCCGTCGGCA
TCCAGGAAACCAGCAGCGGCTATCCGCGCATCCATGCCCCCGAACTGCAGGAGTGGGGAGGCACGATGGC
CGCTTTGGTCCGGATCTTTGTGAAGGAACCTTACTTCTGTGGTGTGACATAATTGGACAAACTACCTACA
GAGATTTAAAGCTCTAAGGTAAATATAAAATTTTTAAGTGTATAATGTGTTAAACTACTGATT
