>Addgene plasmid #45587 | pQuantA-bsr-kana | addgene partial sequence | sequence record 66579 | SV40-pA-R
GCTGCAATAAACAAGTTAACAACAACAATTGCATTCATTTTATGTTTCAGGTTCAGGGGGAGGTGTGGGA
GGTTTTTTAAAGCAAGTAAAACCTCTACAAATGTGGTATGGCTGATTATGATCTCTAGTCAAGGCACTAT
ACATCAAATATTCCTTATTAACCCCTTTACAAATTAAAAAGCTAAAGGTACACAATTTTTGAGCATAGTT
ATTAATAGCAGACACTCTATGCCTGTGTGGAGTAAGAAAAAACAGTATGTTATGATTATAACTGTTATGC
CTACTTATAAAGGTTACAGAATATTTTTCCATAATTTTCTTGTATAGCAGTGCAGCTTTTTCCTTTGTGG
TGTAAATAGCAAAGCAAGCAAGAGTTCTATTACTAAACACAGCATGACTCAAAAAACTTAGCAATTCTGA
AGGAAAGTCCTTGGGGTCTTCTACCTTTCTCTTCTTTTTTGGAGGAGTAGAATGTTGAGAGTCAGCAGTA
GCCTCATCATCACTAGATGGCATTTCTTCTGAGCAAAACAGGTTTTCCTCATTAAAGGCATTCCACCACT
GCTCCCATTCATCAGTTCCATAGGTTGGAATCTAAAATACACAAACAATTAGAATCAGTAGTTTAACACA
TTATACACTTAAAAATTTTATATTTACCTTAGAGCTTTAAATCTCTGTAGGTAGTTTGTCCAATTATGTC
ACACCACAGAAGTAAGGTTCCTTCACAAAGATCCGGACCAAAGCGGCCATCGTGCCTCCCCACTCCTGCA
GTTCGGGGGCATGGATGCGCGGATAGCCGCTGCTGGTTTCCTGGATGCCGACGGATTTGC
