>Addgene plasmid #45587 | pQuantA-bsr-kana | addgene partial sequence | sequence record 66581 | SV40pro-R 5'-cgggactatggttgctgact-3'
CTTCTGCCTGCTGGGGAGCCTGGGGACTTTCCACACCTGGTTGCTAACTAATTGAGATGCATGCTTTGCA
TACTTCTGCCTGCTGGAAATAACTTCGTATAGCATACATTATACGAACGGTACTCGAGGGGAAGCTTGCC
GCCGATATCACCAGCCTGTACAAGGGCGAGAATTTGTATTTTCAGGGTGAGCTCAAAACCGCGGCTCTTG
CGCAACACGATGAAGCCGTGGACAACAAATTCAACAAAGAACAACAAAACGCGTTCTATGAGATCTTACA
TTTACCTAACTTAAACGAAGAACAACGAAACGCCTTCATCCAAAGTTTAAAAGATGACCCAAGCCAAAGC
GCTAACCTTTTAGCGGAAGCTAAAAAGCTAAATGATGCTCAGGCGCCGAAAGTAGACAACAAATTCAACA
AAGAACAACAAAACGCGTTCTATGAGATCTTACATTTACCTAACTTAAACGAAGAACAACGAAACGCCTT
CATCCAAAGTTTAAAAGATGACCCAAGCCAAAGCGCTAACCTTTTAGCAGAAGCTAAAAAGCTAAATGGT
GCTCAGGCGCCGAAAGTAGACGCGAATTCCGCGGGGAAGTCAACCTGAACTAGTGGATCCCCTACCGTTC
GTATAGCATACATTATACGAAGTTATTGATCAACCGGACTGTTACCAACACCCACACCCCTGTGATGAAA
CAAAACCCATAAATGCGCATAAAACAAGACGAGATTGGCATGGCTTTATTTGTTTTTTCTTTTGGCGCTT
GACTCAGGATTAAAAAACTGGAATGGTGAAGGTGTCAGCAGCAGTCTTAAAATGAAACATGTTGGAGCGA
ACGCCCCC
